Addgene plasmid #73922: pGEX6P1- Mst7-Erp2CT
Purpose: GST fusion- Erp2 cytoplasmic tail
Depositing lab: Blanche Schwappach. Depositing organization: Universitaetsmedizin Goettingen. Publication: delta-COP contains a helix C-terminal to its longin domain key to COPI dynamics and function. Arakel EC, Richter KP, Clancy A, Schwappach B. Proc Natl Acad Sci U S A. 2016 Jun 21;113(25):6916-21. doi: 10.1073/pnas.1603544113. Epub 2016 Jun 13. PubMed 27298352.
Backbone
  Vector backbone: pGEX6P1
  Vector type: Bacterial Expression
Growth in bacteria
  Bacterial resistance: Ampicillin, 100 μg/mL
  Growth temperature: 37°C
  Growth strain: DH5alpha
  Copy number: Unknown
Gene/Insert
  Gene/Insert name: Erp2 CT
  Species: S. cerevisiae (budding yeast)
  Promoter: tac
  Tag / fusion protein: GST (N terminal on backbone)
  Cloning method: Restriction Enzyme; 5′ cloning site Cla1 (not destroyed); 3′ cloning site Xho1 (not destroyed)
  Sequencing primers: 5′ ACGTTTGGTGGTGGCGACCATCCTCCAAAA
Terms and licenses: Academic/Nonprofit Terms; Industry Terms: Not Available to Industry
How to cite: pGEX6P1- Mst7-Erp2CT was a gift from Blanche Schwappach (Addgene plasmid # 73922 ; http://n2t.net/addgene:73922 ; RRID:Addgene_73922)
