[The description below was written by a language model from this plasmid's Addgene catalogue record and pLannotate feature annotations shown in this document.]
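Description:
pGEX6P1- Mst7-Erp2CT is a bacterial expression plasmid built on the pGEX6P1 backbone for producing a glutathione S-transferase fusion protein in E. coli. It replicates from a ColE1/pMB1-type origin and is selected with ampicillin through the bla (β-lactamase) gene under its own promoter. Short fragments of rop and the pBR322 bom region, a lac promoter/lacZα segment and a fragment matching E. coli yciV are also annotated; these appear to be backbone remnants rather than functional parts of the design.

Expression is driven by the hybrid tac promoter followed by a lac operator, and the plasmid carries its own lacI gene, so transcription is repressed until it is relieved with IPTG. The open reading frame begins with Schistosoma japonicum GST, supplied by the backbone as an N-terminal tag that allows affinity capture on glutathione resin. Downstream of GST, the feature table detects a roughly 200 nt segment matching a fragment of yeast MST27, a protein implicated in stabilising coatomer at the Golgi membrane during COPI vesicle formation. This presumably corresponds to the "Mst7" element in the plasmid name, although the record does not explain the discrepancy in naming. The catalogued insert, the cytoplasmic tail of S. cerevisiae Erp2, was cloned between ClaI and XhoI sites. It is not separately annotated, probably because it is too short to be recognised by the annotation tool.

The stated purpose is simply a GST fusion to the Erp2 cytoplasmic tail. The associated publication concerns δ-COP and COPI dynamics, which suggests use as a purified bait for studying coatomer binding, but the record does not describe specific experiments.
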