Features (pLannotate 1.2.2; 17 found; start..end, strand, type, name):
     66..94      +  promoter       tac promoter: strong E. coli promoter; hybrid between the trp and lac UV5 promoters
    102..118     +  protein_bind   lac operator: The lac repressor binds to the lac operator to inhibit transcription in E. coli. This inhibition can be relieved by adding lactose or isopropyl-β-D-thiogalactopyranoside (IPTG). lac repressor encoded by lacI
    141..794     +  CDS            GST26_SCHJA: Experimental evidence at protein level: Swiss-Prot protein existence level 1. GST isoenzymes appear to play a central role in the parasite detoxification system. Other functions are also suspected including a role in increasing the solubility of haematin in the parasite gut. From Schistosoma japonicum (Blood fluke).
    834..1037    +  CDS            MST27 (fragment): MST27_YEAST - Also known as DUP2. Experimental evidence at protein level: Swiss-Prot protein existence level 1. Involved in protein trafficking vesicle formation, probably by stabilizing of coatomer at the Golgi membrane and thus allowing the efficient formation of COPI coated vesicles. From Saccharomyces cerevisiae (strain ATCC 204508 / S288c) (Baker's yeast).
   1139..1178    +  CDS            rop (fragment): Rop protein, which maintains plasmids at low copy number; rop
   1280..1320    +  misc_feature   bom (fragment): basis of mobility region from pBR322
   1425..1529    +  promoter       AmpR promoter: bla
   1530..2390    +  CDS            AmpR: β-lactamase; bla; confers resistance to ampicillin, carbenicillin, and related antibiotics
   2561..3149    +  rep_origin     ori: high-copy-number ColE1/pMB1/pBR322/pUC origin of replication
   3335..3386    -  misc_feature   bom (fragment): basis of mobility region from pBR322
   3393..3470    +  promoter       lacI promoter: lacI
   3471..4553    +  CDS            lacI: lac repressor; lacI; The lac repressor binds to the lac operator to inhibit transcription in E. coli. This inhibition can be relieved by adding lactose or isopropyl-β-D-thiogalactopyranoside (IPTG).
   4566..4587    +  protein_bind   CAP binding site: CAP binding activates transcription in the presence of cAMP. E. coli catabolite activator protein
   4602..4632    +  promoter       lac promoter: promoter for the E. coli lac operon
   4640..4656    +  protein_bind   lac operator: The lac repressor binds to the lac operator to inhibit transcription in E. coli. This inhibition can be relieved by adding lactose or isopropyl-β-D-thiogalactopyranoside (IPTG). lac repressor encoded by lacI
   4676..4849    +  CDS            lacZα: LacZα fragment of β-galactosidase; lacZ fragment
   5113..5229    -  CDS            yciV (fragment): RNAAM_ECOLI - Also known as trpH From Escherichia coli (strain K12).
>Addgene plasmid #73922 | pGEX6P1- Mst7-Erp2CT | addgene full sequence | sequence record 200177 | Addgene NGS Result
CGTTCTGGATAATGTTTTTTGCGCCGACATCATAACGGTTCTGGCAAATATTCTGAAATGAGCTGTTGAC
AATTAATCATCGGCTCGTATAATGTGTGGAATTGTGAGCGGATAACAATTTCACACAGGAAACAGTATTC
ATGTCCCCTATACTAGGTTATTGGAAAATTAAGGGCCTTGTGCAACCCACTCGACTTCTTTTGGAATATC
TTGAAGAAAAATATGAAGAGCATTTGTATGAGCGCGATGAAGGTGATAAATGGCGAAACAAAAAGTTTGA
ATTGGGTTTGGAGTTTCCCAATCTTCCTTATTATATTGATGGTGATGTTAAATTAACACAGTCTATGGCC
ATCATACGTTATATAGCTGACAAGCACAACATGTTGGGTGGTTGTCCAAAAGAGCGTGCAGAGATTTCAA
TGCTTGAAGGAGCGGTTTTGGATATTAGATACGGTGTTTCGAGAATTGCATATAGTAAAGACTTTGAAAC
TCTCAAAGTTGATTTTCTTAGCAAGCTACCTGAAATGCTGAAAATGTTCGAAGATCGTTTATGTCATAAA
ACATATTTAAATGGTGATCATGTAACCCATCCTGACTTCATGTTGTATGACGCTCTTGATGTTGTTTTAT
ACATGGACCCAATGTGCCTGGATGCGTTCCCAAAATTAGTTTGTTTTAAAAAACGTATTGAAGCTATCCC
ACAAATTGATAAGTACTTGAAATCCAGCAAGTATATAGCATGGCCTTTGCAGGGCTGGCAAGCCACGTTT
GGTGGTGGCGACCATCCTCCAAAATCGGATCTGGAAGTTCTGTTCCAGGGGCCCCTGGGATCCCTACGCC
TTGTTGAGGGAGTAACCCCCAAGAAGCAAACAGCCACGTCAATTGGCAATTCTCCGGTCACCGCTAAGCC
TGAAGATGCCATCGAGTCAGCTTCTCCTAGTTCCAGACTGAATTATCGAAACTTTTTGCTCAAGGCAGCG
GAGATCGAACGACAAGCTCAGGAAAATTACTGGCGAAGGCGGCATCCCAATATCGATGGCGGCGGCGGCT
CGGGCGGCGGCGGCTCTCAATTCCTCTTCACTGGTCGTCAAAAAAATTACGTTTAACTCGAGCGGCCGCA
TCGTGACTGACTGACGATCTGCCTCGCGCGTTTCGGTGATGACGGTGAAAACCTCTGACACATGCAGCTC
CCGGAGACGGTCACAGCTTGTCTGTAAGCGGATGCCGGGAGCAGACAAGCCCGTCAGGGCGCGTCAGCGG
GTGTTGGCGGGTGTCGGGGCGCAGCCATGACCCAGTCACGTAGCGATAGCGGAGTGTATAATTCTTGAAG
ACGAAAGGGCCTCGTGATACGCCTATTTTTATAGGTTAATGTCATGATAATAATGGTTTCTTAGACGTCA
GGTGGCACTTTTCGGGGAAATGTGCGCGGAACCCCTATTTGTTTATTTTTCTAAATACATTCAAATATGT
ATCCGCTCATGAGACAATAACCCTGATAAATGCTTCAATAATATTGAAAAAGGAAGAGTATGAGTATTCA
ACATTTCCGTGTCGCCCTTATTCCCTTTTTTGCGGCATTTTGCCTTCCTGTTTTTGCTCACCCAGAAACG
CTGGTGAAAGTAAAAGATGCTGAAGATCAGTTGGGTGCACGAGTGGGTTACATCGAACTGGATCTCAACA
GCGGTAAGATCCTTGAGAGTTTTCGCCCCGAAGAACGTTTTCCAATGATGAGCACTTTTAAAGTTCTGCT
ATGTGGCGCGGTATTATCCCGTGTTGACGCCGGGCAAGAGCAACTCGGTCGCCGCATACACTATTCTCAG
AATGACTTGGTTGAGTACTCACCAGTCACAGAAAAGCATCTTACGGATGGCATGACAGTAAGAGAATTAT
GCAGTGCTGCCATAACCATGAGTGATAACACTGCGGCCAACTTACTTCTGACAACGATCGGAGGACCGAA
GGAGCTAACCGCTTTTTTGCACAACATGGGGGATCATGTAACTCGCCTTGATCGTTGGGAACCGGAGCTG
AATGAAGCCATACCAAACGACGAGCGTGACACCACGATGCCTGCAGCAATGGCAACAACGTTGCGCAAAC
TATTAACTGGCGAACTACTTACTCTAGCTTCCCGGCAACAATTAATAGACTGGATGGAGGCGGATAAAGT
TGCAGGACCACTTCTGCGCTCGGCCCTTCCGGCTGGCTGGTTTATTGCTGATAAATCTGGAGCCGGTGAG
CGTGGGTCTCGCGGTATCATTGCAGCACTGGGGCCAGATGGTAAGCCCTCCCGTATCGTAGTTATCTACA
CGACGGGGAGTCAGGCAACTATGGATGAACGAAATAGACAGATCGCTGAGATAGGTGCCTCACTGATTAA
GCATTGGTAACTGTCAGACCAAGTTTACTCATATATACTTTAGATTGATTTAAAACTTCATTTTTAATTT
AAAAGGATCTAGGTGAAGATCCTTTTTGATAATCTCATGACCAAAATCCCTTAACGTGAGTTTTCGTTCC
ACTGAGCGTCAGACCCCGTAGAAAAGATCAAAGGATCTTCTTGAGATCCTTTTTTTCTGCGCGTAATCTG
CTGCTTGCAAACAAAAAAACCACCGCTACCAGCGGTGGTTTGTTTGCCGGATCAAGAGCTACCAACTCTT
TTTCCGAAGGTAACTGGCTTCAGCAGAGCGCAGATACCAAATACTGTCCTTCTAGTGTAGCCGTAGTTAG
GCCACCACTTCAAGAACTCTGTAGCACCGCCTACATACCTCGCTCTGCTAATCCTGTTACCAGTGGCTGC
TGCCAGTGGCGATAAGTCGTGTCTTACCGGGTTGGACTCAAGACGATAGTTACCGGATAAGGCGCAGCGG
TCGGGCTGAACGGGGGGTTCGTGCACACAGCCCAGCTTGGAGCGAACGACCTACACCGAACTGAGATACC
TACAGCGTGAGCTATGAGAAAGCGCCACGCTTCCCGAAGGGAGAAAGGCGGACAGGTATCCGGTAAGCGG
CAGGGTCGGAACAGGAGAGCGCACGAGGGAGCTTCCAGGGGGAAACGCCTGGTATCTTTATAGTCCTGTC
GGGTTTCGCCACCTCTGACTTGAGCGTCGATTTTTGTGATGCTCGTCAGGGGGGCGGAGCCTATGGAAAA
ACGCCAGCAACGCGGCCTTTTTACGGTTCCTGGCCTTTTGCTGGCCTTTTGCTCACATGTTCTTTCCTGC
GTTATCCCCTGATTCTGTGGATAACCGTATTACCGCCTTTGAGTGAGCTGATACCGCTCGCCGCAGCCGA
ACGACCGAGCGCAGCGAGTCAGTGAGCGAGGAAGCGGAAGAGCGCCTGATGCGGTATTTTCTCCTTACGC
ATCTGTGCGGTATTTCACACCGCATAAATTCCGACACCATCGAATGGCGCAAAACCTTTCGCGGTATGGC
ATGATAGCGCCCGGAAGAGAGTCAATTCAGGGTGGTGAATGTGAAACCAGTAACGTTATACGATGTCGCA
GAGTATGCCGGTGTCTCTTATCAGACCGTTTCCCGCGTGGTGAACCAGGCCAGCCACGTTTCTGCGAAAA
CGCGGGAAAAAGTGGAAGCGGCGATGGCGGAGCTGAATTACATTCCCAACCGCGTGGCACAACAACTGGC
GGGCAAACAGTCGTTGCTGATTGGCGTTGCCACCTCCAGTCTGGCCCTGCACGCGCCGTCGCAAATTGTC
GCGGCGATTAAATCTCGCGCCGATCAACTGGGTGCCAGCGTGGTGGTGTCGATGGTAGAACGAAGCGGCG
TCGAAGCCTGTAAAGCGGCGGTGCACAATCTTCTCGCGCAACGCGTCAGTGGGCTGATCATTAACTATCC
GCTGGATGACCAGGATGCCATTGCTGTGGAAGCTGCCTGCACTAATGTTCCGGCGTTATTTCTTGATGTC
TCTGACCAGACACCCATCAACAGTATTATTTTCTCCCATGAAGACGGTACGCGACTGGGCGTGGAGCATC
TGGTCGCATTGGGTCACCAGCAAATCGCGCTGTTAGCGGGCCCATTAAGTTCTGTCTCGGCGCGTCTGCG
TCTGGCTGGCTGGCATAAATATCTCACTCGCAATCAAATTCAGCCGATAGCGGAACGGGAAGGCGACTGG
AGTGCCATGTCCGGTTTTCAACAAACCATGCAAATGCTGAATGAGGGCATCGTTCCCACTGCGATGCTGG
TTGCCAACGATCAGATGGCGCTGGGCGCAATGCGCGCCATTACCGAGTCCGGGCTGCGCGTTGGTGCGGA
TATCTCGGTAGTGGGATACGACGATACCGAAGACAGCTCATGTTATATCCCGCCGTTAACCACCATCAAA
CAGGATTTTCGCCTGCTGGGGCAAACCAGCGTGGACCGCTTGCTGCAACTCTCTCAGGGCCAGGCGGTGA
AGGGCAATCAGCTGTTGCCCGTCTCACTGGTGAAAAGAAAAACCACGCTAGCGCCCAATACGCAAACCGC
CTCTCCCCGCGCGTTGGCCGATTCATTAATGCAGCTGGCACGACAGGTTTCCCGACTGGAAAGCGGGCAG
TGAGCGCAACGCAATTAATGTAAGTTAGCTCACTCATTAGGCACCCCAGGCTTTACACTTTATGCTTCCG
GCTCGTATGTTGTGTGGAATTGTGAGCGGATAACAATTTCACACAGGAAACAGCTATGACCATGATTACG
GATTCACTGGCCGTCGTTTTACAACGTCGTGACTGGGAAAACCCTGGCGTTACCCAACTTAATCGCCTTG
CAGCACATCCCCCTTTCGCCAGCTGGCGTAATAGCGAAGAGGCCCGCACCGATCGCCCTTCCCAACAGTT
GCGCAGCCTGAATGGCGAATGGCGCTTTGCCTGGTTTCCGGCACCAGAAGCGGTGCCGGAAAGCTGGCTG
GAGTGCGATCTTCCTGAGGCCGATACTGTCGTCGTCCCCTCAAACTGGCAGATGCACGGTTACGATGCGC
CCATCTACACCAACGTGACCTATCCCATTACGGTCAATCCGCCGTTTGTTCCCACGGAGAATCCGACGGG
TTGTTACTCGCTCACATTTAATGTTGATGAAAGCTGGCTACAGGAAGGCCAGACGCGAATTATTTTTGAT
GGCGTTGGAATTAGCTTATCGACTGCACGGTGCACCAATGCTTCTGGCGTCAGGCAGCCATCGGAAGCTG
TGGTATGGCTGTGCAGGTCGTAAATCACTGCATAATTCGTGTCGCTCAAGGCGCACTCC
